>Addgene plasmid #185512 | pCS2-foxd4l1.1-AB2 | addgene full sequence | sequence record 366356 | Addgene NGS Result
CGCCATTCTGCCTGGGGACGTCGGAGCAAGCTTGATTTAGGTGACACTATAGAATACAAGCTACTTGTTC
TTTTTGCAGGATCCCATCGATTCGAATTCAAGGCCTATGAGCTTTAGCCAGGAGTCTGGTGCCCATCATC
ACCCCCAGGATTATGCAGGACTTTCTGATGAGGAGGATGAAGCAGCTGCGGCCGCTGCAGGAGAAGATGA
TCCCTGCAGCCTAAAGTCACACTTTTACCTACAGCCCACACATTCAGTGATGGGGGACAGTGAGATGCTG
AGTCCTTCCAAGCTCAGCTGCACTGAAAGTGAGAGTGATTCCTCTGGAGAGAGTGAAGGAGGTACTTCTA
AAGACTCCTCAACCACCCCAACTGGTAGCAAAGCCAAAAGGACTCTGGTAAAGCCTCCTTACTCTTACAT
TGCTCTAATCACCATGGCTATCCTGCAGAGTCCCCACAAGAAACTGACTCTCAGTGGCATCTGTGATTTT
ATCAGCAGCAAGTTCCCTTACTACAAGGACAAGTTCCCTGCTTGGCAGAATTCCATCAGGCACAACCTGT
CCCTTAATGACTGCTTTATTAAAATACCACGGGAACCAGGAAATCCGGGAAAAGGCAATTATTGGACACT
GGACCCTGCTTCTGAGGACATGTTTGATAACGGAAGCTTCCTTAGAAGGAGGAAAAGGTTTAAGAGGCAC
CAACAGGAGTTCTTTAAGGATGGACTCATGATGTACAACTCTCTGCCTTACTACAGACCCTACAGTGCTA
TCCAACCTCAGCCAGTGCTCCAGCAGACTTCACTGACATGCATGGCAATACCAGAGACCTTGCCCATGTC
AACTCACCTTGCACCCTACCCAGACATAAAGAGGAAGGTTTCTTACCCTGCCCAGGGGGTACACAGGGGT
TTTAAAGCCCAGGATGCTGATAACCATCCCAATAATTCACAGAGCAAATGTTCATTCAGTATTGAGAACA
TCATGAGGAAACCCAAGGAGCCAGAGCCAAATATTCAAAGCTTCAACTCACACTGGAACTATAATCATGT
ATTCCAGAGGCCAAGTTCCTGCCTTCTCCCAGCTGTGCTTAACTTATCCACTGGCCCTCTGCTAGCCAAT
ACTCAGGGTGCCAGGCAATACAACCTCATACAATTCCCTGGGTGTTACTGATCTAGAACTATAGTGAGTC
GTATTACGTAGATCCAGACATGATAAGATACATTGATGAGTTTGGACAAACCACAACTAGAATGCAGTGA
AAAAAATGCTTTATTTGTGAAATTTGTGATGCTATTGCTTTATTTGTAACCATTATAAGCTGCAATAAAC
AAGTTAACAACAACAATTGCATTCATTTTATGTTTCAGGTTCAGGGGGAGGTGTGGGAGGTTTTTTAATT
CGCGGCCGCGGCGCCAATGCATTGGGCCCGGTACCCAGCTTTTGTTCCCTTTAGTGAGGGTTAATTGCGC
GCTTGGCGTAATCATGGTCATAGCTGTTTCCTGTGTGAAATTGTTATCCGCTCACAATTCCACACAACAT
ACGAGCCGGGAGCATAAAGTGTAAAGCCTGGGGTGCCTAATGAGTGAGCTAACTCACATTAATTGCGTTG
CGCTCACTGCCCGCTTTCCAGTCGGGAAACCTGTCGTGCCAGCTGCATTAATGAATCGGCCAACGCGCGG
GGAGAGGCGGTTTGCGTATTGGGCGCTCTTCCGCTTCCTCGCTCACTGACTCGCTGCGCTCGGTCGTTCG
GCTGCGGCGAGCGGTATCAGCTCACTCAAAGGCGGTAATACGGTTATCCACAGAATCAGGGGATAACGCA
GGAAAGAACATGTGAGCAAAAGGCCAGCAAAAGGCCAGGAACCGTAAAAAGGCCGCGTTGCTGGCGTTTT
TCCATAGGCTCCGCCCCCCTGACGAGCATCACAAAAATCGACGCTCAAGTCAGAGGTGGCGAAACCCGAC
AGGACTATAAAGATACCAGGCGTTTCCCCCTGGAAGCTCCCTCGTGCGCTCTCCTGTTCCGACCCTGCCG
CTTACCGGATACCTGTCCGCCTTTCTCCCTTCGGGAAGCGTGGCGCTTTCTCATAGCTCACGCTGTAGGT
ATCTCAGTTCGGTGTAGGTCGTTCGCTCCAAGCTGGGCTGTGTGCACGAACCCCCCGTTCAGCCCGACCG
CTGCGCCTTATCCGGTAACTATCGTCTTGAGTCCAACCCGGTAAGACACGACTTATCGCCACTGGCAGCA
GCCACTGGTAACAGGATTAGCAGAGCGAGGTATGTAGGCGGTGCTACAGAGTTCTTGAAGTGGTGGCCTA
ACTACGGCTACACTAGAAGAACAGTATTTGGTATCTGCGCTCTGCTGAAGCCAGTTACCTTCGGAAAAAG
AGTTGGTAGCTCTTGATCCGGCAAACAAACCACCGCTGGTAGCGGTGGTTTTTTTGTTTGCAAGCAGCAG
ATTACGCGCAGAAAAAAAGGATCTCAAGAAGATCCTTTGATCTTTTCTACGGGGTCTGACGCTCAGTGGA
ACGAAAACTCACGTTAAGGGATTTTGGTCATGAGATTATCAAAAAGGATCTTCACCTAGATCCTTTTAAA
TTAAAAATGAAGTTTTAAATCAATCTAAAGTATATATGAGTAAACTTGGTCTGACAGTTACCAATGCTTA
ATCAGTGAGGCACCTATCTCAGCGATCTGTCTATTTCGTTCATCCATAGTTGCCTGACTCCCCGTCGTGT
AGATAACTACGATACGGGAGGGCTTACCATCTGGCCCCAGTGCTGCAATGATACCGCGAGACCCACGCTC
ACCGGCTCCAGATTTATCAGCAATAAACCAGCCAGCCGGAAGGGCCGAGCGCAGAAGTGGTCCTGCAACT
TTATCCGCCTCCATCCAGTCTATTAATTGTTGCCGGGAAGCTAGAGTAAGTAGTTCGCCAGTTAATAGTT
TGCGCAACGTTGTTGCCATTGCTACAGGCATCGTGGTGTCACGCTCGTCGTTTGGTATGGCTTCATTCAG
CTCCGGTTCCCAACGATCAAGGCGAGTTACATGATCCCCCATGTTGTGCAAAAAAGCGGTTAGCTCCTTC
GGTCCTCCGATCGTTGTCAGAAGTAAGTTGGCCGCAGTGTTATCACTCATGGTTATGGCAGCACTGCATA
ATTCTCTTACTGTCATGCCATCCGTAAGATGCTTTTCTGTGACTGGTGAGTACTCAACCAAGTCATTCTG
AGAATAGTGTATGCGGCGACCGAGTTGCTCTTGCCCGGCGTCAATACGGGATAATACCGCGCCACATAGC
AGAACTTTAAAAGTGCTCATCATTGGAAAACGTTCTTCGGGGCGAAAACTCTCAAGGATCTTACCGCTGT
TGAGATCCAGTTCGATGTAACCCACTCGTGCACCCAACTGATCTTCAGCATCTTTTACTTTCACCAGCGT
TTCTGGGTGAGCAAAAACAGGAAGGCAAAATGCCGCAAAAAAGGGAATAAGGGCGACACGGAAATGTTGA
ATACTCATACTCTTCCTTTTTCAATATTATTGAAGCATTTATCAGGGTTATTGTCTCATGAGCGGATACA
TATTTGAATGTATTTAGAAAAATAAACAAATAGGGGTTCCGCGCACATTTCCCCGAAAAGTGCCACCTAA
ATTGTAAGCGTTAATATTTTGTTAAAATTCGCGTTAAATTTTTGTTAAATCAGCTCATTTTTTAACCAAT
AGGCCGAAATCGGCAAAATCCCTTATAAATCAAAAGAATAGACCGAGATAGGGT
[37 nt withheld, positions 3765-3801]
AAAGAACGTGGACTCCAACGTCAAAGG
[49 nt withheld, positions 3829-3877]
T
[91 nt withheld, positions 3879-3969]
G
[124 nt withheld, positions 3971-4094]
CCCATTCGCCATTCAGGCTGCGCAACTGTTGGGAAGGGCGATCGGTGCGGGCCTCTTCGCTATTACGCCA
GTCGACCGCCAATTCAATATGGCGTATATGGACTCATGCCAATTCAATATGGTGGATCTGGACCTGTGCC
AATTCAATATGGCGTATATGGACTCGTGCCAATTCAATATGGTGGATCTGGACCCCAGCCAATTCAATAT
GGCGGACTTGGCACCATGCCAATTCAATATGGCGGACCTGGCACTGTGCCAACTGGGGAGGGGTCTACTT
GGCACGGTGCCAAGTTTGAGGAGGGGTCTTGGCCCTGTGCCAAGTCCGCCATATTGAATTGGCATGGTGC
CAATAATGGCGGCCATATTGGCTATATGCCAGGATCAATATATAGGCAATATCCAATATGGCCCTATGCC
AATATGGCTATTGGCCAGGTTCAATACTATGTATTGGCCCTATGCCATATAGTATTCCATATATGGGTTT
TCCTATTGACGTAGATAGCCCCTCCCAATGGGCGGTCCCATATACCATATATGGGGCTTCCTAATACCGC
CCATAGCCACTCCCCCATTGACGTCAATGGTCTCTATATATGGTCTTTCCTATTGACGTCATATGGGCGG
TCCTATTGACGTATATGGCGCCTCCCCCATTGACGTCAATTACGGTAAATGGCCCGCCTGGCTCAATGCC
CATTGACGTCAATAGGACCACCCACCATTGACGTCAATGGGATGGCTCATTGCCCATTCATATCCGTTCT
CACGCCCCCTATTGACGTCAATGACGGTAAATGGCCCACTTGGCAGTACATCAATATCTATTAATAGTAA
CTTGGCAAGTACATTACTATTGGAAGTACGCCAGGGTACATTGGCAGTACTCCCATTGACGTCAATGGCG
GTAAATGGCCCGCGATGGCTGCCAAGTACATCCCCATTGACGTCAATGGGGAGGGGCAATGACGCAAATG
GGCGTTCCATTGACGTAAATGGGCGGTAGGCGTGCCTAATGGGAGGTCTATATAAGCAATGCTCGTTTAG
GGAAC
Features (pLannotate 1.2.2; 15 found; start..end, strand, type, name):
     35..53      +  promoter       SP6 promoter: promoter for bacteriophage SP6 RNA polymerase
    107..1168    +  CDS            foxd5-a: FXD5A_XENLA - Also known as foxd5a From Xenopus laevis (African clawed frog).
   1179..1196    -  promoter       T7 promoter (fragment): promoter for bacteriophage T7 RNA polymerase
   1201..1335    -  polyA_signal   SV40 poly(A) signal: SV40 polyadenylation signal
   1448..1466    -  promoter       T3 promoter: promoter for bacteriophage T3 RNA polymerase
   1511..1527    -  protein_bind   lac operator: The lac repressor binds to the lac operator to inhibit transcription in E. coli. This inhibition can be relieved by adding lactose or isopropyl-β-D-thiogalactopyranoside (IPTG). lac repressor encoded by lacI
   1535..1565    -  promoter       lac promoter: promoter for the E. coli lac operon
   1580..1601    -  protein_bind   CAP binding site: CAP binding activates transcription in the presence of cAMP. E. coli catabolite activator protein
   1614..1706    -  CDS            lacI (fragment): lac repressor; lacI; The lac repressor binds to the lac operator to inhibit transcription in E. coli. This inhibition can be relieved by adding lactose or isopropyl-β-D-thiogalactopyranoside (IPTG).
   1889..2477    -  rep_origin     ori: high-copy-number ColE1/pMB1/pBR322/pUC origin of replication
   2648..3508    -  CDS            AmpR: β-lactamase; bla; confers resistance to ampicillin, carbenicillin, and related antibiotics
   3509..3613    -  promoter       AmpR promoter: bla
   3666..4094    -  rep_origin     f1 ori (sequence partly withheld): f1 bacteriophage origin of replication; arrow indicates direction of (+) strand synthesis
   4099..4165    -  CDS            lacZα (fragment): LacZα fragment of β-galactosidase; lacZ fragment
   4172..5149    +  promoter       CMV IE94 promoter: enhancer/promoter region of simian cytomegalovirus major immediate early transcription unit IE94
