[The description below was written by a language model from this plasmid's Addgene catalogue record and pLannotate feature annotations shown in this document.]
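Description:
pCS2-foxd4l1.1-AB2 is a pCS2+-based plasmid carrying a mutant form of the Xenopus laevis forkhead transcription factor gene foxd4l1.1 (also called foxd5), catalogued as an in vitro transcription vector. It is a high-copy plasmid of about 5.1 kb that is propagated in E. coli through a ColE1/pUC-type origin and selected with ampicillin via the β-lactamase gene. An f1 origin is also present, along with remnants of lac promoter/operator, lacI and lacZα sequences inherited from the backbone that play no role in expressing the insert.

The insert of roughly 1.16 kb is annotated as the foxd5-a coding sequence and sits directly downstream of an SP6 promoter, which in turn follows the simian cytomegalovirus IE94 enhancer/promoter. The SV40 polyadenylation signal lies after the coding region, flanked by a T7 promoter fragment and a T3 promoter in the opposite orientation. This is the standard pCS2+ arrangement. SP6 RNA polymerase can be used to synthesise sense mRNA in vitro, typically for microinjection into frog embryos, with the SV40 signal included in the transcript. The CMV IE94 promoter also allows direct expression from the plasmid DNA in vertebrate cells or embryos. The antisense-oriented phage promoters could in principle drive antisense transcripts.

The "AB2" variant carries a substitution in which the residues IDIL are replaced by a run of alanines. The record does not say which domain this disrupts, but the associated study dissected which FoxD4/5 domains activate or repress neural transcription factor genes during neural ectoderm development, so the construct serves as a domain-mutant for such functional comparisons. The cloning sites used are not recorded.
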