Addgene plasmid #185512: pCS2-foxd4l1.1-AB2
Purpose: Expression of Xenopus laevis foxd4
Depositing lab: Sally Moody. Depositing organization: George Washington University. Publication: Specific domains of FoxD4/5 activate and repress neural transcription factor genes to control the progression of immature neural ectoderm to differentiating neural plate. Neilson KM, Klein SL, Mhaske P, Mood K, Daar IO, Moody SA. Dev Biol. 2012 May 15;365(2):363-75. doi: 10.1016/j.ydbio.2012.03.004. Epub 2012 Mar 10. PubMed 22425621.
Backbone
  Vector backbone: pCS2+
  Vector type: In vitro transcription
Growth in bacteria
  Bacterial resistance: Ampicillin, 100 μg/mL
  Growth temperature: 37°C
  Growth strain: DH5alpha
  Copy number: High Copy
Gene/Insert
  Gene/Insert name: foxd4l1.1 (alt name: foxd5)
  Species: X. laevis (frog)
  Insert size (bp): 1160
  Mutation: IDIL replaced with AAAAAA
  Cloning method: Restriction Enzyme; 5′ cloning site unknown (unknown if destroyed)
Terms and licenses: Academic/Nonprofit Terms; Industry Terms: Not Available to Industry
How to cite: pCS2-foxd4l1.1-AB2 was a gift from Sally Moody (Addgene plasmid # 185512 ; http://n2t.net/addgene:185512 ; RRID:Addgene_185512)
