>Addgene plasmid #185512 | pCS2-foxd4l1.1-AB2 | depositor partial sequence | sequence record 366352 | pCS2-foxd4l1.1-AB2-F-SP6
NNNNNNNNNNNNNNTTTNGNNGNTCCCATCGATTCGAATTCAAGGCCTATGAGCTTTAGCCAGGAGTCTG
GTGCCCATCATCACCCCCAGGATTATGCAGGACTTTCTGATGAGGAGGATGAAGCAGCTGCGGCCGCTGC
AGGAGAAGATGATCCCTGCAGCCTAAAGTCACACTTTTACCTACAGCCCACACATTCAGTGATGGGGGAC
AGTGAGATGCTGAGTCCTTCCAAGCTCAGCTGCACTGAAAGTGAGAGTGATTCCTCTGGAGAGAGTGAAG
GAGGTACTTCTAAAGACTCCTCAACCACCCCAACTGGTAGCAAAGCCAAAAGGACTCTGGTAAAGCCTCC
TTACTCTTACATTGCTCTAATCACCATGGCTATCCTGCAGAGTCCCCACAAGAAACTGACTCTCAGTGGC
ATCTGTGATTTTATCAGCAGCAAGTTCCCTTACTACAAGGACAAGTTCCCTGCTTGGCAGAATTCCATCA
GGCACAACCTGTCCCTTAATGACTGCTTTATTAAAATACCACGGGAACCAGGAAATCCGGGAAAAGGCAA
TTATTGGACACTGGACCCTGCTTCTGAGGACATGTTTGATAACGGAAGCTTCCTTAGAAGGAGGAAAAGG
TTTAAGAGGCACCAACAGGAGTTCTTTAAGGATGGACTCATGATGTACAACTCTCTGCCTTACTACAGAC
CCTACAGTGCTATCCAACCTCAGCCAGTGCTCCAGCAGACTTCACTGACATGCATGGCAATACCAGAGAC
CTTGCCCATGTCAACTCACCTTGCACCCTACCCAGACATAAAGAGGANNNTTCTTACCCTGCCCAGGGGG
TACACNGGGGTTTTAAAGCCCAGNATGCTGATAACCATCCCAATAATTCACAGAGCAAATGTTCATTCAG
TATTGANAACATCATGAGGAAACCCAAGGAGCCAGANCCAANTANTCAAAGCTTCAACTCACACTGGAAC
TANAATCATGN
