>Addgene plasmid #185512 | pCS2-foxd4l1.1-AB2 | depositor partial sequence | sequence record 366353 | pCS2-foxd4l1.1-AB2-M13R
NNNNNNNNNCGCATTANCCTCNCTAAAGGGAACAAAAGCTGGGTACCGGGCCCAATGCATTGGCGCCGCG
GCCGCGAATTAAAAAACCTCCCACACCTCCCCCTGAACCTGAAACATAAAATGAATGCAATTGTTGTTGT
TAACTTGTTTATTGCAGCTTATAATGGTTACAAATAAAGCAATAGCATCACAAATTTCACAAATAAAGCA
TTTTTTTCACTGCATTCTAGTTGTGGTTTGTCCAAACTCATCAATGTATCTTATCATGTCTGGATCTACG
TAATACGACTCACTATAGTTCTAGATCAGTAACACCCAGGGAATTGTATGAGGTTGTATTGCCTGGCACC
CTGAGTATTGGCTAGCAGAGGGCCAGTGGATAAGTTAAGCACAGCTGGGAGAAGGCAGGAACTTGGCCTC
TGGAATACATGATTATAGTTCCAGTGTGAGTTGAAGCTTTGAATATTTGGCTCTGGCTCCTTGGGTTTCC
TCATGATGTTCTCAATACTGAATGAACATTTGCTCTGTGAATTATTGGGATGGTTATCAGCATCCTGGGC
TTTAAAACCCCTGTGTACCCCCTGGGCAGGGTAAGAAACCTTCCTCTTTATGTCTGGGTAGGGTGCAAGG
TGAGTTGACATGGGCAAGGTCTCTGGTATTGCCATGCATGTCAGTGAAGTCTGCTGGAGCACTGGCTGAG
GTTGGATAGCACTGTAGGGTCTGTAGTAAGGCAGAGAGTTGTACATCATGAGTCCATCCTTAAAGAACTC
CTGTTGGTGCCTCTTAAACCTTTTCCTCCTTCTAANGAAGCTTCCGTTATCAAACATGTCCTCAGAAGCA
GGGTCCAGTGTCCAATAATTGCCTTTTCCCGGATTTCCTGGNTCCCGTGGTATTTTAATAAAGCAGTCAT
TAANNNCNNNTGTGCCTGATGGAATTCTGCCAAGCNGGNNCTTGTCCTTGTAGTAAGGNACTTGCTN
